>Addgene plasmid #164031 | pDB.His.MBP.3C CARD8 UPA-STOP | addgene full sequence | sequence record 325076 | Addgene NGS Result
GCCTGGTTCACCACGCGGGAAACGGTCTGATAAGAGACACCGGCATACTCTGCGACATCGTATAACGTTA
CTGGTTTCACATTCACCACCCTGAATTGACTCTCTTCCGGGCGCTATCATGCCATACCGCGAAAGGTTTT
GCGCCATTCGATGGTGTCCGGGATCTCGACGCTCTCCCTTATGCGACTCCTGCATTAGGAAGCAGCCCAG
TAGTAGGTTGAGGCCGTTGAGCACCGCCGCCGCAAGGAATGGTGCATGCAAGGAGATGGCGCCCAACAGT
CCCCCGGCCACGGGGCCTGCCACCATACCCACGCCGAAACAAGCGCTCATGAGCCCGAAGTGGCGAGCCC
GATCTTCCCCATCGGTGATGTCGGCGATATAGGCGCCAGCAACCGCACCTGTGGCGCCGGTGATGCCGGC
CACGATGCGTCCGGCGTAGAGGATCGAGATCTCGATCCCGCGAAATTAATACGACTCACTATAGGGGAAT
TGTGAGCGGATAACAATTCCCCTCTAGAAATAATTTTGTTTAACTTTAAGAAGGAGATATACCATGGGCA
GCAGCCATCATCATCATCATCACGGTACCAAAACTGAAGAAGGTAAACTGGTAATCTGGATTAACGGCGA
TAAAGGCTATAACGGTCTCGCTGAAGTCGGTAAGAAATTCGAGAAAGATACCGGAATTAAAGTCACCGTT
GAGCATCCGGATAAACTGGAAGAGAAATTCCCACAGGTTGCGGCAACTGGCGATGGCCCTGACATTATCT
TCTGGGCACACGACCGCTTTGGTGGCTACGCTCAATCTGGCCTGTTGGCTGAAATCACCCCGGACAAAGC
GTTCCAGGACAAGCTGTATCCGTTTACCTGGGATGCCGTACGTTACAACGGCAAGCTGATTGCTTACCCG
ATCGCTGTTGAAGCGTTATCGCTGATTTATAACAAAGATCTGCTGCCGAACCCGCCAAAAACCTGGGAAG
AGATCCCGGCGCTGGATAAAGAACTGAAAGCGAAAGGTAAGAGCGCGCTGATGTTCAACCTGCAAGAACC
GTACTTCACCTGGCCGCTGATTGCTGCTGACGGGGGTTATGCGTTCAAGTATGAAAACGGCAAGTACGAC
ATTAAAGACGTGGGCGTGGATAACGCTGGCGCGAAAGCGGGTCTGACCTTCCTGGTTGACCTGATTAAAA
ACAAACACATGAATGCAGACACCGATTACTCCATCGCAGAAGCTGCCTTTAATAAAGGCGAAACAGCGAT
GACCATCAACGGCCCGTGGGCATGGTCCAACATCGACACCAGCAAAGTGAATTATGGTGTAACGGTACTG
CCGACCTTCAAGGGTCAACCATCCAAACCGTTCGTTGGCGTGCTGAGCGCAGGTATTAACGCCGCCAGTC
CGAACAAAGAGCTGGCAAAAGAGTTCCTCGAAAACTATCTGCTGACTGATGAAGGTCTGGAAGCGGTTAA
TAAAGACAAACCGCTGGGTGCCGTAGCGCTGAAGTCTTACGAGGAAGAGTTGGCGAAAGATCCACGTATT
GCCGCCACCATGGAAAACGCCCAGAAAGGTGAAATCATGCCGAACATCCCGCAGATGTCCGCTTTCTGGT
ATGCCGTGCGTACTGCGGTGATCAACGCCGCCAGCGGTCGTCAGACTGTCGATGAAGCCCTGAAAGACGC
GCAGACTGGTACCGATTACGATATCCCAACGACCCTGGAAGTGCTGTTCCAGGGTCCGCATATGGCTAGC
TCTCTGATGGGCATCCTGCTGCGGATCGCCAGTGGGACTCGCCTCTCCATCCCCATCACTTCCAACACAT
TGATCTATTATCACCCCCACCCCGAAGATATTAAGTTCCACTTGTACCTTGTCCCCAGCGACGCCTTGCT
AACAAAGGCGATAGATGATGAGGAAGATCGCTTCCATGGTGTGCGCCTGCAGACTTCGCCCCCAATGGAA
CCCCTGAACTTTGGTTCCAGTTATATTGTGTCTAATTCTGCTAACCTGAAAGTAATGCCCAAGGAGTTGA
AATTGTCCTACAGGAGCCCTGGAGAAATTCAGCACTTCTCAAAATTCTATGCTGGGCAGATGAAGGAACC
CATTCAACTTGAGATTACTGAAAAAAGACATGGGACTTTGGTGTGGGATACTGAGGTGAAGCCAGTGGAT
CTCCAGCTTGTAGCTGCATCAGCCCCTCCTTAATTCTCAGGTGCAGCCTTTGTGAAGGAGAACCACCGGC
AACTCCAAGCCAGGATGGGGGACCTGAAAGGGGTGCTCGATGATCTCCAAGACAATGAGGTTCTTACTGA
GAATGAGAAGGAGCTGGTGGAGCAGGAAAAGACACGGCAGAGCAAGAATGAGGCCTTGCTGAGCATGGTG
GAGAAGAAAGGGGACCTGGCCCTGGACGTGCTCTTCAGAAGCATTAGTGAAAGGGACCCTTACCTCGTGT
CCTATCTTAGACAGCAGAATTTGTAGGCGGCCGCACTCGAGCACCACCACCACCACCACTGAGATCCGGC
TGCTAACAAAGCCCGAAAGGAAGCTGAGTTGGCTGCTGCCACCGCTGAGCAATAACTAGCATAACCCCTT
GGGGCCTCTAAACGGGTCTTGAGGGGTTTTTTGCTGAAAGGAGGAACTATATCCGGATTGGCGAATGGG
[124 nt withheld, positions 2660-2783]
C
[91 nt withheld, positions 2785-2875]
A
[49 nt withheld, positions 2877-2925]
CCTTTGACGTTGGAGTCCACGTTCTTT
[37 nt withheld, positions 2953-2989]
ACCCTATCTCGGTCTATTCTTTTGATTTATAAGGGATTTTGCCGATTTCGGCCTATTGGTTAAAAAATGA
GCTGATTTAACAAAAATTTAACGCGAATTTTAACAAAATATTAACGCTTACAATTTAGGTGGCACTTTTC
GGGGAAATGTGCGCGGAACCCCTATTTGTTTATTTTTCTAAATACATTCAAATATGTATCCGCTCATGAA
TTAATTCTTAGAAAAACTCATCGAGCATCAAATGAAACTGCAATTTATTCATATCAGGATTATCAATACC
ATATTTTTGAAAAAGCCGTTTCTGTAATGAAGGAGAAAACTCACCGAGGCAGTTCCATAGGATGGCAAGA
TCCTGGTATCGGTCTGCGATTCCGACTCGTCCAACATCAATACAACCTATTAATTTCCCCTCGTCAAAAA
TAAGGTTATCAAGTGAGAAATCACCATGAGTGACGACTGAATCCGGTGAGAATGGCAAAAGTTTATGCAT
TTCTTTCCAGACTTGTTCAACAGGCCAGCCATTACGCTCGTCATCAAAATCACTCGCATCAACCAAACCG
TTATTCATTCGTGATTGCGCCTGAGCGAGACGAAATACGCGATCGCTGTTAAAAGGACAATTACAAACAG
GAATCGAATGCAACCGGCGCAGGAACACTGCCAGCGCATCAACAATATTTTCACCTGAATCAGGATATTC
TTCTAATACCTGGAATGCTGTTTTCCCGGGGATCGCAGTGGTGAGTAACCATGCATCATCAGGAGTACGG
ATAAAATGCTTGATGGTCGGAAGAGGCATAAATTCCGTCAGCCAGTTTAGTCTGACCATCTCATCTGTAA
CATCATTGGCAACGCTACCTTTGCCATGTTTCAGAAACAACTCTGGCGCATCGGGCTTCCCATACAATCG
ATAGATTGTCGCACCTGATTGCCCGACATTATCGCGAGCCCATTTATACCCATATAAATCAGCATCCATG
TTGGAATTTAATCGCGGCCTAGAGCAAGACGTTTCCCGTTGAATATGGCTCATAACACCCCTTGTATTAC
TGTTTATGTAAGCAGACAGTTTTATTGTTCATGACCAAAATCCCTTAACGTGAGTTTTCGTTCCACTGAG
CGTCAGACCCCGTAGAAAAGATCAAAGGATCTTCTTGAGATCCTTTTTTTCTGCGCGTAATCTGCTGCTT
GCAAACAAAAAAACCACCGCTACCAGCGGTGGTTTGTTTGCCGGATCAAGAGCTACCAACTCTTTTTCCG
AAGGTAACTGGCTTCAGCAGAGCGCAGATACCAAATACTGTCCTTCTAGTGTAGCCGTAGTTAGGCCACC
ACTTCAAGAACTCTGTAGCACCGCCTACATACCTCGCTCTGCTAATCCTGTTACCAGTGGCTGCTGCCAG
TGGCGATAAGTCGTGTCTTACCGGGTTGGACTCAAGACGATAGTTACCGGATAAGGCGCAGCGGTCGGGC
TGAACGGGGGGTTCGTGCACACAGCCCAGCTTGGAGCGAACGACCTACACCGAACTGAGATACCTACAGC
GTGAGCTATGAGAAAGCGCCACGCTTCCCGAAGGGAGAAAGGCGGACAGGTATCCGGTAAGCGGCAGGGT
CGGAACAGGAGAGCGCACGAGGGAGCTTCCAGGGGGAAACGCCTGGTATCTTTATAGTCCTGTCGGGTTT
CGCCACCTCTGACTTGAGCGTCGATTTTTGTGATGCTCGTCAGGGGGGCGGAGCCTATGGAAAAACGCCA
GCAACGCGGCCTTTTTACGGTTCCTGGCCTTTTGCTGGCCTTTTGCTCACATGTTCTTTCCTGCGTTATC
CCCTGATTCTGTGGATAACCGTATTACCGCCTTTGAGTGAGCTGATACCGCTCGCCGCAGCCGAACGACC
GAGCGCAGCGAGTCAGTGAGCGAGGAAGCGGAAGAGCGCCTGATGCGGTATTTTCTCCTTACGCATCTGT
GCGGTATTTCACACCGCAATGGTGCACTCTCAGTACAATCTGCTCTGATGCCGCATAGTTAAGCCAGTAT
ACACTCCGCTATCGCTACGTGACTGGGTCATGGCTGCGCCCCGACACCCGCCAACACCCGCTGACGCGCC
CTGACGGGCTTGTCTGCTCCCGGCATCCGCTTACAGACAAGCTGTGACCGTCTCCGGGAGCTGCATGTGT
CAGAGGTTTTCACCGTCATCACCGAAACGCGCGAGGCAGCTGCGGTAAAGCTCATCAGCGTGGTCGTGAA
GCGATTCACAGATGTCTGCCTGTTCATCCGCGTCCAGCTCGTTGAGTTTCTCCAGAAGCGTTAATGTCTG
GCTTCTGATAAAGCGGGCCATGTTAAGGGCGGTTTTTTCCTGTTTGGTCACTGATGCCTCCGTGTAAGGG
GGATTTCTGTTCATGGGGGTAATGATACCGATGAAACGAGAGAGGATGCTCACGATACGGGTTACTGATG
ATGAACATGCCCGGTTACTGGAACGTTGTGAGGGTAAACAACTGGCGGTATGGATGCGGCGGGACCAGAG
AAAAATCACTCAGGGTCAATGCCAGCGCTTCGTTAATACAGATGTAGGTGTTCCACAGGGTAGCCAGCAG
CATCCTGCGATGCAGATCCGGAACATAATGGTGCAGGGCGCTGACTTCCGCGTTTCCAGACTTTACGAAA
CACGGAAACCGAAGACCATTCATGTTGTTGCTCAGGTCGCAGACGTTTTGCAGCAGCAGTCGCTTCACGT
TCGCTCGCGTATCGGTGATTCATTCTGCTAACCAGTAAGGCAACCCCGCCAGCCTAGCCGGGTCCTCAAC
GACAGGAGCACGATCATGCGCACCCGTGGGGCCGCCATGCCGGCGATAATGGCCTGCTTCTCGCCGAAAC
GTTTGGTGGCGGGACCAGTGACGAAGGCTTGAGCGAGGGCGTGCAAGATTCCGAATACCGCAAGCGACAG
GCCGATCATCGTCGCGCTCCAGCGAAAGCGGTCCTCGCCGAAAATGACCCAGAGCGCTGCCGGCACCTGT
CCTACGAGTTGCATGATAAAGAAGACAGTCATAAGTGCGGCGACGATAGTCATGCCCCGCGCCCACCGGA
AGGAGCTGACTGGGTTGAAGGCTCTCAAGGGCATCGGTCGAGATCCCGGTGCCTAATGAGTGAGCTAACT
TACATTAATTGCGTTGCGCTCACTGCCCGCTTTCCAGTCGGGAAACCTGTCGTGCCAGCTGCATTAATGA
ATCGGCCAACGCGCGGGGAGAGGCGGTTTGCGTATTGGGCGCCAGGGTGGTTTTTCTTTTCACCAGTGAG
ACGGGCAACAGCTGATTGCCCTTCACCGCCTGGCCCTGAGAGAGTTGCAGCAAGCGGTCCACGCTGGTTT
GCCCCAGCAGGCGAAAATCCTGTTTGATGGTGGTTAACGGCGGGATATAACATGAGCTGTCTTCGGTATC
GTCGTATCCCACTACCGAGATATCCGCACCAACGCGCAGCCCGGACTCGGTAATGGCGCGCATTGCGCCC
AGCGCCATCTGATCGTTGGCAACCAGCATCGCAGTGGGAACGATGCCCTCATTCAGCATTTGCATGGTTT
GTTGAAAACCGGACATGGCACTCCAGTCGCCTTCCCGTTCCGCTATCGGCTGAATTTGATTGCGAGTGAG
ATATTTATGCCAGCCAGCCAGACGCAGACGCGCCGAGACAGAACTTAATGGGCCCGCTAACAGCGCGATT
TGCTGGTGACCCAATGCGACCAGATGCTCCACGCCCAGTCGCGTACCGTCTTCATGGGAGAAAATAATAC
TGTTGATGGGTGTCTGGTCAGAGACATCAAGAAATAACGCCGGAACATTAGTGCAGGCAGCTTCCACAGC
AATGGCATCCTGGTCATCCAGCGGATAGTTAATGATCAGCCCACTGACGCGTTGCGCGAGAAGATTGTGC
ACCGCCGCTTTACAGGCTTCGACGCCGCTTCGTTCTACCATCGACACCACCACGCTGGCACCCAGTTGAT
CGGCGCGAGATTTAATCGCCGCGACAATTTGCGACGGCGCGTGCAGGGCCAGACTGGAGGTGGCAACGCC
AATCAGCAACGACTGTTTGCCCGCCAGTTGTTGTGCCACGCGGTTGGGAATGTAATTCAGCTCCGCCATC
GCCGCTTCCACTTTTTCCCGCGTTTTCGCAGAAACGTGGCTG
Features (pLannotate 1.2.2; 21 found; start..end, strand, type, name):
     81..158     -  promoter       lacI promoter: lacI
    166..445     -  CDS            TcR (fragment): tetracycline efflux protein; tet; confers resistance to tetracycline
    467..485     +  promoter       T7 promoter: promoter for bacteriophage T7 RNA polymerase
    486..510     +  protein_bind   lac operator: The lac repressor binds to the lac operator to inhibit transcription in E. coli. This inhibition can be relieved by adding lactose or isopropyl-β-D-thiogalactopyranoside (IPTG). lac repressor encoded by lacI
    525..547     +  RBS            RBS: efficient ribosome binding site from bacteriophage T7 gene 10 (Olins and Rangwala, 1989)
    566..582     +  CDS            capTEV™ (fragment): composite tag for in vivo biotinylation, TEV protease cleavage, and 6xHis tagging
    590..1687    +  CDS            MBP: maltose binding protein from E. coli; malE (mutated); This version of the gene does not encode a signal sequence, so MBP will remain in the cytosol.
   1751..2473    +  CDS            CARD8 (fragment): CARD8_HUMAN - Also known as DACAR From Homo sapiens (Human).
   2492..2509    +  CDS            9xHis (fragment): 9xHis affinity tag
   2519..2568    +  CDS            SET1 (fragment): solubility-enhancement tag derived from T7 phage gene 10B
   2576..2623    +  terminator     T7 terminator: transcription terminator for bacteriophage T7 RNA polymerase
   2660..3088    +  rep_origin     f1 ori (sequence partly withheld): f1 bacteriophage origin of replication; arrow indicates direction of (+) strand synthesis
   3141..3198    +  promoter       AmpR promoter (fragment): bla
   3207..4022    -  CDS            KanR: aminoglycoside phosphotransferase; aph(3')-Ia; confers resistance to kanamycin in bacteria or G418 (Geneticin®) in eukaryotes
   4144..4732    +  rep_origin     ori: high-copy-number ColE1/pMB1/pBR322/pUC origin of replication
   4918..5057    -  misc_feature   bom: basis of mobility region from pBR322
   5159..5350    -  CDS            rop: Rop protein, which maintains plasmids at low copy number; rop
   5367..5747    +  CDS            YPB1_ECOLX: Protein predicted: Swiss-Prot protein existence level 4. From Escherichia coli.
   5819..6110    -  CDS            TcR (fragment): tetracycline efflux protein; tet; confers resistance to tetracycline
   6125..6146    -  protein_bind   CAP binding site: CAP binding activates transcription in the presence of cAMP. E. coli catabolite activator protein
   6159..80      -  CDS            lacI (across the origin): lac repressor; lacI; The lac repressor binds to the lac operator to inhibit transcription in E. coli. This inhibition can be relieved by adding lactose or isopropyl-β-D-thiogalactopyranoside (IPTG).
