[The description below was written by a language model from this plasmid's Addgene catalogue record and pLannotate feature annotations shown in this document.]
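Description:
pDB.His.MBP.3C CARD8 UPA-STOP is a 7,161 nt bacterial expression plasmid for producing a fragment of human CARD8 in E. coli as a cleavable fusion protein. It has a pET-style architecture. A ColE1/pBR322-type origin is accompanied by the bom region and the rop gene, which is consistent with the catalogue listing it as low copy. Selection is by kanamycin through an aph(3')-Ia cassette. An f1 origin is also present, along with short remnants of the tetracycline resistance gene that appear to be non-functional backbone leftovers.

Expression is driven by a T7 promoter followed immediately by a lac operator and the T7 gene 10 ribosome binding site. The plasmid carries its own lacI gene, so transcription is repressed until IPTG is added in a host that supplies T7 RNA polymerase. The open reading frame begins with a short His tag (annotated only as a small tag fragment), continues into a signal-sequence-free maltose binding protein that stays in the cytosol, and then reaches the CARD8 segment of about 720 bp. According to the catalogue, this segment is the UPA subdomain, joined to MBP through an HRV 3C protease site, although the feature table does not annotate that site separately. The His tag and MBP aid solubility and provide handles for affinity purification, and 3C cleavage then releases the CARD8 portion.

A vector-encoded His tag fragment and the T7 terminator lie downstream of the insert. The "STOP" in the name suggests that translation ends before this C-terminal tag, though the record does not say so explicitly. The associated work concerns UPA-promoted filament formation in CARD8 and NLRP1 inflammasomes, which points to recombinant protein production for biochemical and structural studies.
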