Addgene plasmid #164031: pDB.His.MBP.3C CARD8 UPA-STOP
Purpose: Bacterial expression vector encoding a HRV 3C-cleavable His-MBP-tagged CARD8 UPA
Depositing lab: Hao Wu. Depositing organization: Boston Children's Hospital. Publication: Mechanism of filament formation in UPA-promoted CARD8 and NLRP1 inflammasomes. Robert Hollingsworth L, David L, Li Y, Griswold AR, Ruan J, Sharif H, Fontana P, Orth-He EL, Fu TM, Bachovchin DA, Wu H. Nat Commun. 2021 Jan 8;12(1):189. doi: 10.1038/s41467-020-20320-y. PubMed 33420033.
Backbone
  Vector backbone: pDB.His.MBP.3C
  Vector type: Bacterial Expression
Growth in bacteria
  Bacterial resistance: Kanamycin, 50 μg/mL
  Growth temperature: 37°C
  Growth strain: DH5alpha
  Copy number: Low Copy
Gene/Insert
  Gene/Insert name: CARD8
  Species: H. sapiens (human)
  Entrez Gene: CARD8 (a.k.a. CARDINAL, DACAR, DAKAR, NDPP, NDPP1, TUCAN)
  Tag / fusion protein: His6-MBP-3C (N terminal on insert)
  Cloning method: Restriction Enzyme; 5′ cloning site Unknown (unknown if destroyed)
Terms and licenses: Academic/Nonprofit Terms; Industry Terms: Not Available to Industry
How to cite: pDB.His.MBP.3C CARD8 UPA-STOP was a gift from Hao Wu (Addgene plasmid # 164031 ; http://n2t.net/addgene:164031 ; RRID:Addgene_164031)
