>Addgene plasmid #164031 | pDB.His.MBP.3C CARD8 UPA-STOP | depositor partial sequence | sequence record 318250 | Insert sequence
ATGTCTCTGATGGGCATCCTGCTGCGGATCGCCAGTGGGACTCGCCTCTCCATCCCCATCACTTCCAACA
CATTGATCTATTATCACCCCCACCCCGAAGATATTAAGTTCCACTTGTACCTTGTCCCCAGCGACGCCTT
GCTAACAAAGGCGATAGATGATGAGGAAGATCGCTTCCATGGTGTGCGCCTGCAGACTTCGCCCCCAATG
GAACCCCTGAACTTTGGTTCCAGTTATATTGTGTCTAATTCTGCTAACCTGAAAGTAATGCCCAAGGAGT
TGAAATTGTCCTACAGGAGCCCTGGAGAAATTCAGCACTTCTCAAAATTCTATGCTGGGCAGATGAAGGA
ACCCATTCAACTTGAGATTACTGAAAAAAGACATGGGACTTTGGTGTGGGATACTGAGGTGAAGCCAGTG
GATCTCCAGCTTGTAGCTGCATCAGCCCCTCCTTAATTCTCAGGTGCAGCCTTTGTGAAGGAGAACCACC
GGCAACTCCAAGCCAGGATGGGGGACCTGAAAGGGGTGCTCGATGATCTCCAAGACAATGAGGTTCTTAC
TGAGAATGAGAAGGAGCTGGTGGAGCAGGAAAAGACACGGCAGAGCAAGAATGAGGCCTTGCTGAGCATG
GTGGAGAAGAAAGGGGACCTGGCCCTGGACGTGCTCTTCAGAAGCATTAGTGAAAGGGACCCTTACCTCG
TGTCCTATCTTAGACAGCAGAATTTGTAG
